Addgene plasmid #74003: CpcB-Solanum-lycopersicumPHLS_CpcA
Purpose: Expresses the Solanum lycopersicum PHLS as a fusion with the CpcB protein plus the NPPS and CmR cassete in Synechocystis
Depositing lab: Anastasios Melis. Depositing organization: University of California, Berkeley. Publication: Cyanobacterial production of plant essential oils. Formighieri C, Melis A. Planta. 2018 Oct;248(4):933-946. doi: 10.1007/s00425-018-2948-0. Epub 2018 Jul 4. PubMed 29974209.
Backbone
  Vector backbone: pBluescript KS+
  Backbone manufacturer: Stratagene
  Backbone size w/o insert (bp): 2877
  Total vector size (bp): 8384
Growth in bacteria
  Bacterial resistance: Ampicillin, 100 μg/mL
  Growth temperature: 37°C
  Growth strain: DH5alpha
  Copy number: High Copy
Gene/Insert 1
  Gene/Insert name: PHLS and CmR (alt name: Solanum lycopersicum phellandrene synthase (PHLS) fused to CpcB plus NPPS andCmR)
  Species: Synechocystis and Solanum lycopersicum
  Insert size (bp): 4213
  GenBank ID: ACO56896.1 AGF50922.1
  Promoter: cpc
  Cloning method: Restriction Enzyme; 5′ cloning site NdeI (not destroyed); 3′ cloning site BglII (not destroyed)
  Sequencing primers: 5′ aagagtccctgaatatcaaa; 3′ AGATCTCTAGTGGTTTAACG
Gene/Insert 2
  Gene/Insert name: Neryl diphosphate synthase from Solanum lycopersicum (alt name: NPPS)
  Insert size (bp): 784
  GenBank ID: ACO56895.1
  Cloning method: Restriction Enzyme; 5′ cloning site BglII (not destroyed); 3′ cloning site NotI (not destroyed)
  Sequencing primers: 5′ TCACATTCTAACGGGAGATA; 3′ ctagctcagagcattgatgg
Terms and licenses: Academic/Nonprofit Terms; Industry Terms: Not Available to Industry
How to cite: CpcB-Solanum-lycopersicumPHLS_CpcA was a gift from Anastasios Melis (Addgene plasmid # 74003 ; http://n2t.net/addgene:74003 ; RRID:Addgene_74003)
