[The description below was written by a language model from this plasmid's Addgene catalogue record and pLannotate feature annotations shown in this document.]
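Description:
CpcB-Solanum-lycopersicumPHLS_CpcA is an 8.4 kb pBluescript KS+-based plasmid built to deliver a monoterpene biosynthesis cassette into the cyanobacterium Synechocystis. In E. coli it is maintained as a high-copy plasmid through the ColE1/pUC origin and selected with ampicillin (AmpR under its bla promoter). The backbone also retains the f1 origin, the flanking T7 and T3 promoters, and remnants of the lacZα/lac promoter region. No cyanobacterial replication origin is annotated. The payload is bracketed by Synechocystis cpc operon sequences, with about 550 bp of unannotated sequence upstream of cpcB and the cpcA coding sequence downstream. This layout is consistent with insertion at the cpc locus by homologous recombination, although the record does not state this explicitly.

The payload begins with the Synechocystis cpcB coding sequence, which encodes the phycocyanin β-subunit. It is followed almost immediately by the tomato (Solanum lycopersicum) β-phellandrene synthase (PHLS/PHS1), and the record describes the two as a CpcB-PHLS fusion protein expressed from the cpc promoter. Fusing a plant enzyme to this very abundant phycobilisome protein is a strategy for raising its accumulation in the host. Next comes tomato neryl diphosphate synthase (NPPS, annotated as a fragment of CPT1/NDPS1), which supplies neryl diphosphate, the substrate from which this synthase makes β-phellandrene. A chloramphenicol acetyltransferase gene with its own cat promoter follows and allows selection of Synechocystis transformants. The insert modules were assembled using NdeI, BglII and NotI sites. The construct is intended for engineering cyanobacteria to produce plant essential-oil monoterpenes photosynthetically, chiefly β-phellandrene.
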