Features (pLannotate 1.2.2; 18 found; start..end, strand, type, name):
     33..461     -  rep_origin     f1 ori (sequence partly withheld): f1 bacteriophage origin of replication; arrow indicates direction of (+) strand synthesis
    466..623     -  CDS            lacZα (fragment): LacZα fragment of β-galactosidase; lacZ fragment
    626..644     +  promoter       T7 promoter: promoter for bacteriophage T7 RNA polymerase
    653..673     -  misc_feature   MCS (fragment): pBluescript multiple cloning site
   1224..1739    +  CDS            cpcB: PHCB_SYNY3 - Experimental evidence at protein level: Swiss-Prot protein existence level 1. Light-harvesting photosynthetic bile pigment-protein from the phycobiliprotein complex (phycobilisome, PBS). Phycocyanin is the major phycobiliprotein in the PBS rod. From Synechocystis sp. (strain PCC 6803 / Kazusa).
   1746..3971    +  CDS            PHS1: PHS1_SOLLC - Experimental evidence at protein level: Swiss-Prot protein existence level 1. Monoterpene synthase catalyzing the production of beta- phellandrene from neryl diphosphate. Produces also lower amounts of delta-2-carene, alpha-phellandrene and limonene. When incubated in vitro with geranyl diphosphate, catalyzes the formation of acyclic myrcene and ocimene as major products in addition to beta-phellandrene. From Solanum lycopersicum (Tomato) (Lycopersicon esculentum).
   4015..4761    +  CDS            CPT1 (fragment): CPT1_SOLLC - Also known as NDPS1 From Solanum lycopersicum (Tomato) (Lycopersicon esculentum).
   4775..4877    +  promoter       cat promoter: promoter of the E. coli cat gene encoding chloramphenicol acetyltransferase
   4878..5537    +  CDS            CmR: chloramphenicol acetyltransferase; cat; confers resistance to chloramphenicol
   5692..6177    +  CDS            cpcA: PHCA_SYNY3 - Experimental evidence at protein level: Swiss-Prot protein existence level 1. Light-harvesting photosynthetic bile pigment-protein from the phycobiliprotein complex (phycobilisome, PBS). Phycocyanin is the major phycobiliprotein in the PBS rod. From Synechocystis sp. (strain PCC 6803 / Kazusa).
   6199..6217    -  promoter       T3 promoter: promoter for bacteriophage T3 RNA polymerase
   6262..6278    -  protein_bind   lac operator: The lac repressor binds to the lac operator to inhibit transcription in E. coli. This inhibition can be relieved by adding lactose or isopropyl-β-D-thiogalactopyranoside (IPTG). lac repressor encoded by lacI
   6286..6316    -  promoter       lac promoter: promoter for the E. coli lac operon
   6331..6352    -  protein_bind   CAP binding site: CAP binding activates transcription in the presence of cAMP. E. coli catabolite activator protein
   6365..6457    -  CDS            lacI (fragment): lac repressor; lacI; The lac repressor binds to the lac operator to inhibit transcription in E. coli. This inhibition can be relieved by adding lactose or isopropyl-β-D-thiogalactopyranoside (IPTG).
   6640..7228    -  rep_origin     ori: high-copy-number ColE1/pMB1/pBR322/pUC origin of replication
   7399..8259    -  CDS            AmpR: β-lactamase; bla; confers resistance to ampicillin, carbenicillin, and related antibiotics
   8260..8364    -  promoter       AmpR promoter: bla
>Addgene plasmid #74003 | CpcB-Solanum-lycopersicumPHLS_CpcA | depositor full sequence | sequence record 137701 | CpcB-Solanum-lycopersicumPHLS_CpcA sequence 8384 bps
CACCTAAATTGTAAGCGTTAATATTTTGTTAAAATTCGCGTTAAATTTTTGTTAAATCAGCTCATTTTTT
AACCAATAGGCCGAAATCGGCAAAATCCCTTATAAATCAAAAGAATAGACCGAGATAGGGT
[37 nt withheld, positions 132-168]
AAAGAACGTGGACTCCAACGTCAAAGG
[49 nt withheld, positions 196-244]
T
[91 nt withheld, positions 246-336]
G
[124 nt withheld, positions 338-461]
CCCATTCGCCATTCAGGCTGCGCAACTGTTGGGAAGGGCGATCGGTGCGGGCCTCTTCGCTATTACGCCA
GCTGGCGAAAGGGGGATGTGCTGCAAGGCGATTAAGTTGGGTAACGCCAGGGTTTTCCCAGTCACGACGT
TGTAAAACGACGGCCAGTGAATTGTAATACGACTCACTATAGGGCGAATTGGGTACCGGGCCCCCCCTCG
AGAAGAGTCCCTGAATATCAAAATGGTGGGATAAAAAGCTCAAAAAGGAAAGTAGGCTGTGGTTCCCTAG
GCAACAGTCTTCCCTACCCCACTGGAAACTAAAAAAACGAGAAAAGTTCGCACCGAACATCAATTGCATA
ATTTTAGCCCTAAAACATAAGCTGAACGAAACTGGTTGTCTTCCCTTCCCAATCCAGGACAATCTGAGAA
TCCCCTGCAACATTACTTAACAAAAAAGCAGGAATAAAATTAACAAGATGTAACAGACATAAGTCCCATC
ACCGTTGTATAAAGTTAACTGTGGGATTGCAAAAGCATTCAAGCCTAGGCGCTGAGCTGTTTGAGCATCC
CGGTGGCCCTTGTCGCTGCCTCCGTGTTTCTCCCTGGATTTATTTAGGTAATATCTCTCATAAATCCCCG
GGTAGTTAACGAAAGTTAATGGAGATCAGTAACAATAACTCTAGGGTCATTACTTTGGACTCCCTCAGTT
TATCCGGGGGAATTGTGTTTAAGAAAATCCCAACTCATAAAGTCAAGTAGGAGATTAATTCAATGTTCGA
CGTATTCACTCGGGTTGTTTCCCAAGCTGATGCTCGCGGCGAGTACCTCTCTGGTTCTCAGTTAGATGCT
TTGAGCGCTACCGTTGCTGAAGGCAACAAACGGATTGATTCTGTTAACCGCATCACCGGTAATGCTTCCG
CTATCGTTTCCAACGCTGCTCGTGCTTTGTTCGCCGAACAGCCCCAATTAATCCAACCCGGTGGAAACGC
CTACACCAGCCGTCGTATGGCTGCTTGTTTGCGTGACATGGAAATCATCCTCCGCTATGTTACCTACGCA
ACCTTCACCGGCGACGCTTCCGTTCTAGAAGATCGTTGCTTGAACGGTCTCCGTGAAACCTACGTTGCCC
TGGGTGTTCCCGGTGCTTCCGTAGCTGCTGGCGTTCAAAAAATGAAAGAAGCTGCCCTGGACATCGTTAA
CGATCCCAATGGCATCACCCGTGGTGATTGCAGTGCTATCGTTGCTGAAATCGCTGGTTACTTCGACCGC
GCCGCTGCTGCCGTAGCCCATATGTGCTCCCATTCTACCACCTCGTCCATGAATGGTTTTGAAGATGCCC
GGGATCGAATCCGTGAAAGTTTCGGAAAACTGGAATTGTCTCCCAGTAGCTATGATACCGCGTGGGTAGC
CATGGTTCCAAGCCGTCATTCTCTGAATGAACCCTGCTTCCCACAGTGCCTGGATTGGATTATTGAAAAT
CAGCGGGAAGATGGCTCTTGGGGTCTAAACCCCACCCATCCCCTTCTGCTTAAAGACTCCTTATCCTCAA
CCTTAGCTTGTTTATTGGCACTCACAAAGTGGCGTGTCGGCGACGAACAAATTAAGCGGGGACTGGGGTT
TATTGAAACCTACGGATGGGCCGTGGACAACAAGGATCAAATTTCCCCGCTAGGCTTTGAAGTCATTTTT
AGTAGCATGATTAAGTCCGCAGAAAAGTTGGACTTGAATCTTCCCCTGAACTTGCACTTAGTCAATCTAG
TCAAATGCAAACGGGATAGCACCATTAAACGGAATGTAGAATATATGGGAGAAGGCGTAGGTGAATTGTG
TGACTGGAAAGAGATGATTAAGCTGCACCAACGTCAAAATGGGAGTCTGTTTGACAGCCCTGCCACTACT
GCCGCCGCCTTGATCTACCACCAGCACGATCAAAAGTGTTATCAATACTTGAATAGTATCTTTCAACAAC
ATAAAAACTGGGTGCCCACTATGTACCCCACAAAAGTTCATAGTTTATTATGTTTAGTTGATACATTACA
AAATCTGGGGGTGCATCGTCATTTTAAAAGTGAAATTAAAAAAGCGTTGGACGAAATATACCGTTTATGG
CAACAAAAAAATGAACAGATTTTTAGCAATGTGACCCATTGCGCCATGGCTTTTCGACTTCTGAGAATGA
GTTATTACGATGTTAGTTCAGATGAGCTGGCTGAGTTTGTAGATGAAGAACATTTTTTTGCGACTAACGG
GAAATACAAATCCCACGTTGAAATTTTAGAACTCCATAAAGCGTCTCAATTGGCAATTGACCATGAAAAA
GACGATATTTTGGACAAAATAAACAACTGGACGCGCGCGTTTATGGAACAAAAACTCCTAAACAACGGCT
TTATTGACCGCATGAGTAAAAAGGAAGTTGAATTGGCCTTACGCAAATTTTACACCACTAGTCACCTCGC
AGAAAACCGTCGCTATATCAAAAGTTATGAAGAGAATAACTTCAAAATTTTAAAAGCGGCCTACCGGAGT
CCCAACATTAATAATAAAGACTTACTTGCTTTCTCCATCCATGATTTTGAATTATGCCAAGCCCAGCACC
GGGAAGAATTACAGCAATTGAAGAGATGGTTTGAAGATTACCGGTTGGATCAATTAGGCTTAGCCGAACG
TTATATTCACGCAAGTTATCTTTTTGGAGTTACCGTGATCCCGGAGCCCGAGTTATCCGATGCAAGATTG
ATGTACGCGAAATACGTCATGCTTCTAACCATCGTTGATGATCACTTTGAATCCTTTGCGTCGAAAGATG
AATGTTTCAACATCATTGAATTAGTTGAGCGTTGGGACGATTACGCTTCCGTTGGCTACAAGTCCGAAAA
GGTGAAAGTGTTTTTCAGTGTTTTTTACAAAAGTATTGAAGAACTAGCCACCATTGCTGAAATCAAACAA
GGCCGGAGTGTAAAAAATCACCTGATTAATCTGTGGTTGGAATTGATGAAACTTATGCTTATGGAACGCG
TTGAATGGTGTAGCGGAAAAACGATTCCGAGTATTGAAGAATATCTGTACGTTACCTCTATCACTTTTTG
TGCTAAGTTGATCCCCCTATCTACCCAATACTTTCTCGGTATTAAAATAAGCAAAGACCTCTTGGAGAGT
GATGAAATTTGTGGTCTCTGGAACTGCTCCGGGCGTGTGATGCGTATTTTGAACGATTTGCAGGATAGCA
AACGTGAGCAAAAAGAAGTTAGTATTAATCTCGTAACTTTACTAATGAAATCCATGAGCGAGGAAGAAGC
TATCATGAAAATTAAAGAAATTTTGGAAATGAATCGCCGTGAGCTATTAAAGATGGTTCTTGTCCAGAAG
AAAGGTTCCCAACTTCCCCAATTGTGCAAAGATATTTTTTGGCGCACAAGTAAGTGGGCCCATTTCACCT
ACTCGCAAACCGATGGGTATCGGATAGCCGAAGAAATGAAGAATCACATTGACGAAGTGTTTTATAAACC
GTTAAACCACTAGAGATCTTCACATTCTAACGGGAGATACCAGAACAATGGCTAGCCTTAATCTACAAAC
GGAAAAACTGTGTTACGAGGACAACGATAACGATCTGGATGAAGAATTGATGCCCAAACACATCGCTTTG
ATTATGGATGGGAATCGTCGCTGGGCCAAAGATAAGGGACTAGAAGTCTATGAGGGCCATAAGCATATTA
TTCCAAAATTAAAAGAAATCTGTGATATCTCATCTAAGTTAGGCATTCAGATTATTACCGCCTTTGCATT
CAGTACTGAGAACTGGAAACGTTCCAAAGAAGAAGTCGACTTTTTGCTCCAGATGTTTGAAGAAATCTAT
GATGAGTTCAGCCGCTCTGGTGTTAGAGTCAGCATTATTGGTTGCAAAAGTGACTTACCCATGACCTTGC
AAAAGTGTATTGCTTTAACGGAGGAGACCACCAAAGGGAATAAGGGTTTACACCTAGTGATCGCCCTAAA
CTACGGGGGCTATTACGATATCCTGCAGGCCACCAAATCCATCGTAAACAAAGCCATGAATGGCCTCTTA
GATGTGGAAGACATTAATAAAAACTTGTTTGACCAGGAATTAGAATCCAAATGTCCGAATCCGGACCTGT
TGATTCGCACGGGCGGCGAACAGCGCGTCTCCAATTTTTTACTGTGGCAACTAGCGTATACTGAATTTTA
TTTTACCAATACATTGTTTCCTGACTTCGGGGAAGAAGACTTGAAAGAAGCGATTATGAACTTCCAGCAG
AGGCATCGACGTTTTGGAGGGCATACTTATTAGGCGGCCGCGTTGATCGGCACGTAAGAGGTTCCAACTT
TCACCATAATGAAATAAGATCACTACCGGGCGTATTTTTTGAGTTATCGAGATTTTCAGGAGCTAAGGAA
GCTAAAATGGAGAAAAAAATCACTGGATATACCACCGTTGATATATCCCAATGGCATCGTAAAGAACATT
TTGAGGCATTTCAGTCAGTTGCTCAATGTACCTATAACCAGACCGTTCAGCTGGATATTACGGCCTTTTT
AAAGACCGTAAAGAAAAATAAGCACAAGTTTTATCCGGCCTTTATTCACATTCTTGCCCGCCTGATGAAT
GCTCATCCGGAATTCCGTATGGCAATGAAAGACGGTGAGCTGGTGATATGGGATAGTGTTCACCCTTGTT
ACACCGTTTTCCATGAGCAAACTGAAACGTTTTCATCGCTCTGGAGTGAATACCACGACGATTTCCGGCA
GTTTCTACACATATATTCGCAAGATGTGGCGTGTTACGGTGAAAACCTGGCCTATTTCCCTAAAGGGTTT
ATTGAGAATATGTTTTTCGTCTCAGCCAATCCCTGGGTGAGTTTCACCAGTTTTGATTTAAACGTGGCCA
ATATGGACAACTTCTTCGCCCCCGTTTTCACCATGGGCAAATATTATACGCAAGGCGACAAGGTGCTGAT
GCCGCTGGCGATTCAGGTTCATCATGCCGTCTGTGATGGCTTCCATGTCGGCAGAATGCTTAATGAATTA
CAACAGTACTGCGATGAGTGGCAGGGCGGGGCGTAATTTTTTTAAGGCAGTTATTGGTGCCCTTAAACGC
CTGGGGATCCTCTGGTTATTTTAAAAACCAACTTTACTCAGGTTCCATACCCGAGAAAATCCAGCTTAAA
GCTGACATATCTAGGAAAATTTTCACATTCTAACGGGAGATACCAGAACAATGAAAACCCCTTTAACTGA
AGCCGTTTCCACCGCTGACTCTCAAGGTCGCTTTCTGAGCAGCACCGAATTGCAAATTGCTTTCGGTCGT
CTACGTCAAGCTAATGCTGGTTTGCAAGCCGCTAAAGCTCTGACCGACAATGCCCAGAGCTTGGTAAATG
GTGCTGCCCAAGCCGTTTATAACAAATTCCCCTACACCACCCAAACCCAAGGCAACAACTTTGCTGCGGA
TCAACGGGGTAAAGACAAGTGTGCCCGGGACATCGGCTACTACCTCCGCATCGTTACCTACTGCTTAGTT
GCTGGTGGTACCGGTCCTTTGGATGAGTACTTGATCGCCGGTATTGATGAAATCAACCGCACCTTTGACC
TCTCCCCCAGCTGGTATGTTGAAGCTCTGAAATACATCAAAGCTAACCACGGCTTGAGTGGCGATGCCCG
TGACGAAGCTAATTCCTACCTCGATTACGCCATCAATGCTCTGAGCTAGGAGCTCCAGCTTTTGTTCCCT
TTAGTGAGGGTTAATTTCGAGCTTGGCGTAATCATGGTCATAGCTGTTTCCTGTGTGAAATTGTTATCCG
CTCACAATTCCACACAACATACGAGCCGGAAGCATAAAGTGTAAAGCCTGGGGTGCCTAATGAGTGAGCT
AACTCACATTAATTGCGTTGCGCTCACTGCCCGCTTTCCAGTCGGGAAACCTGTCGTGCCAGCTGCATTA
ATGAATCGGCCAACGCGCGGGGAGAGGCGGTTTGCGTATTGGGCGCTCTTCCGCTTCCTCGCTCACTGAC
TCGCTGCGCTCGGTCGTTCGGCTGCGGCGAGCGGTATCAGCTCACTCAAAGGCGGTAATACGGTTATCCA
CAGAATCAGGGGATAACGCAGGAAAGAACATGTGAGCAAAAGGCCAGCAAAAGGCCAGGAACCGTAAAAA
GGCCGCGTTGCTGGCGTTTTTCCATAGGCTCCGCCCCCCTGACGAGCATCACAAAAATCGACGCTCAAGT
CAGAGGTGGCGAAACCCGACAGGACTATAAAGATACCAGGCGTTTCCCCCTGGAAGCTCCCTCGTGCGCT
CTCCTGTTCCGACCCTGCCGCTTACCGGATACCTGTCCGCCTTTCTCCCTTCGGGAAGCGTGGCGCTTTC
TCATAGCTCACGCTGTAGGTATCTCAGTTCGGTGTAGGTCGTTCGCTCCAAGCTGGGCTGTGTGCACGAA
CCCCCCGTTCAGCCCGACCGCTGCGCCTTATCCGGTAACTATCGTCTTGAGTCCAACCCGGTAAGACACG
ACTTATCGCCACTGGCAGCAGCCACTGGTAACAGGATTAGCAGAGCGAGGTATGTAGGCGGTGCTACAGA
GTTCTTGAAGTGGTGGCCTAACTACGGCTACACTAGAAGGACAGTATTTGGTATCTGCGCTCTGCTGAAG
CCAGTTACCTTCGGAAAAAGAGTTGGTAGCTCTTGATCCGGCAAACAAACCACCGCTGGTAGCGGTGGTT
TTTTTGTTTGCAAGCAGCAGATTACGCGCAGAAAAAAAGGATCTCAAGAAGATCCTTTGATCTTTTCTAC
GGGGTCTGACGCTCAGTGGAACGAAAACTCACGTTAAGGGATTTTGGTCATGAGATTATCAAAAAGGATC
TTCACCTAGATCCTTTTAAATTAAAAATGAAGTTTTAAATCAATCTAAAGTATATATGAGTAAACTTGGT
CTGACAGTTACCAATGCTTAATCAGTGAGGCACCTATCTCAGCGATCTGTCTATTTCGTTCATCCATAGT
TGCCTGACTCCCCGTCGTGTAGATAACTACGATACGGGAGGGCTTACCATCTGGCCCCAGTGCTGCAATG
ATACCGCGAGACCCACGCTCACCGGCTCCAGATTTATCAGCAATAAACCAGCCAGCCGGAAGGGCCGAGC
GCAGAAGTGGTCCTGCAACTTTATCCGCCTCCATCCAGTCTATTAATTGTTGCCGGGAAGCTAGAGTAAG
TAGTTCGCCAGTTAATAGTTTGCGCAACGTTGTTGCCATTGCTACAGGCATCGTGGTGTCACGCTCGTCG
TTTGGTATGGCTTCATTCAGCTCCGGTTCCCAACGATCAAGGCGAGTTACATGATCCCCCATGTTGTGCA
AAAAAGCGGTTAGCTCCTTCGGTCCTCCGATCGTTGTCAGAAGTAAGTTGGCCGCAGTGTTATCACTCAT
GGTTATGGCAGCACTGCATAATTCTCTTACTGTCATGCCATCCGTAAGATGCTTTTCTGTGACTGGTGAG
TACTCAACCAAGTCATTCTGAGAATAGTGTATGCGGCGACCGAGTTGCTCTTGCCCGGCGTCAATACGGG
ATAATACCGCGCCACATAGCAGAACTTTAAAAGTGCTCATCATTGGAAAACGTTCTTCGGGGCGAAAACT
CTCAAGGATCTTACCGCTGTTGAGATCCAGTTCGATGTAACCCACTCGTGCACCCAACTGATCTTCAGCA
TCTTTTACTTTCACCAGCGTTTCTGGGTGAGCAAAAACAGGAAGGCAAAATGCCGCAAAAAAGGGAATAA
GGGCGACACGGAAATGTTGAATACTCATACTCTTCCTTTTTCAATATTATTGAAGCATTTATCAGGGTTA
TTGTCTCATGAGCGGATACATATTTGAATGTATTTAGAAAAATAAACAAATAGGGGTTCCGCGCACATTT
CCCCGAAAAGTGC
