>Addgene plasmid #74003 | CpcB-Solanum-lycopersicumPHLS_CpcA | addgene partial sequence | sequence record 139821 | T7 5'-TAATACGACTCACTATAGGG-3'
AATGGTGGGATAAAAAGCTCAAAAAGGAAAGTAGGCTGTGGTTCCCTAGGCAACAGTCTTCCCTACCCCA
CTGGAAACTAAAAAAACGAGAAAAGTTCGCACCGAACATCAATTGCATAATTTTAGCCCTAAAACATAAG
CTGAACGAAACTGGTTGTCTTCCCTTCCCAATCCAGGACAATCTGAGAATCCCCTGCAACATTACTTAAC
AAAAAAGCAGGAATAAAATTAACAAGATGTAACAGACATAAGTCCCATCACCGTTGTATAAAGTTAACTG
TGGGATTGCAAAAGCATTCAAGCCTAGGCGCTGAGCTGTTTGAGCATCCCGGTGGCCCTTGTCGCTGCCT
CCGTGTTTCTCCCTGGATTTATTTAGGTAATATCTCTCATAAATCCCCGGGTAGTTAACGAAAGTTAATG
GAGATCAGTAACAATAACTCTAGGGTCATTACTTTGGACTCCCTCAGTTTATCCGGGGGAATTGTGTTTA
AGAAAATCCCAACTCATAAAGTCAAGTAGGAGATTAATTCAATGTTCGACGTATTCACTCGGGTTGTTTC
CCAAGCTGATGCTCGCGGCGAGTACCTCTCTGGTTCTCAGTTAGATGCTTTGAGCGCTACCGTTGCTGAA
GGCAACAAACGGATTGATTCTGTTAACCGCATCACCGGTAATGCTTCCGCTATCGTTTCCAACGCTGCTC
GTGCTT
