>Addgene plasmid #74003 | CpcB-Solanum-lycopersicumPHLS_CpcA | addgene partial sequence | sequence record 139890 | CAT-R 5'-GCAACTGACTGAAATGCCTC-3'
GGTATATCCAGTGATTTTTTTCTCCATTTTAGCTTCCTTAGCTCCTGAAAATCTCGATAACTCAAAAAAT
ACGCCCGGTAGTGATCTTATTTCATTATGGTGAAAGTTGGAACCTCTTACGTGCCGATCAACGCGGCCGC
CTAATAAGTATGCCCTCCAAAACGTCGATGCCTCTGCTGGAAGTTCATAATCGCTTCTTTCAAGTCTTCT
TCCCCGAAGTCAGGAAACAATGTATTGGTAAAATAAAATTCAGTATACGCTAGTTGCCACAGTAAAAAAT
TGGAGACGCGCTGTTCGCCGCCCGTGCGAATCAACAGGTCCGGATTCGGACATTTGGATTCTAATTCCTG
GTCAAACAAGTTTTTATTAATGTCTTCCACATCTAAGAGGCCATTCATGGCTTTGTTTACGATGGATTTG
GTGGCCTGCAGGATATCGTAATAGCCCCCGTAGTTTAGGGCGATCACTAGGTGTAAACCCTTATTCCCTT
TGGTGGTCTCCTCCGTTAAAGCAATACACTTTTGCAAGGTCATGGGTAAGTCACTTTTGCAACCAATAAT
GCTGACTCTAACACCAGAGCGGCTGAACTCATCATAGATTTCTTCAAACATCTGGAGCAAAAAGTCGACT
TCTTCTTTGGAACGTTTCCAGTTCTCAGTACTGAATGCAAAGGCGGTAATAATCTGAATGCCTAACTTAG
ATGAGATATCACAGATTTCTTTTAATTTTGGAATAATATGCTTATGGCCCTCATAGACTTCTAGTCCCTT
ATCTTTGGCCCAGCGACGATTCC
